>Addgene plasmid #199635 | sgLacZ-puro | addgene full sequence | sequence record 394132 | Addgene NGS Result
GGGTCTCTCTGGTTAGACCAGATCTGAGCCTGGGAGCTCTCTGGCTAACTAGGGAACCCACTGCTTAAGC
CTCAATAAAGCTTGCCTTGAGTGCTTCAAGTAGTGTGTGCCCGTCTGTTGTGTGACTCTGGTAACTAGAG
ATCCCTCAGACCCTTTTAGTCAGTGTGGAAAATCTCTAGCAGTGGCGCCCGAACAGGGACTTGAAAGCGA
AAGGGAAACCAGAGGAGCTCTCTCGACGCAGGACTCGGCTTGCTGAAGCGCGCACGGCAAGAGGCGAGGG
GCGGCGACTGGTGAGTACGCCAAAAATTTTGACTAGCGGAGGCTAGAAGGAGAGAGATGGGTGCGAGAGC
GTCAGTATTAAGCGGGGGAGAATTAGATCGCGATGGGAAAAAATTCGGTTAAGGCCAGGGGGAAAGAAAA
AATATAAATTAAAACATATAGTATGGGCAAGCAGGGAGCTAGAACGATTCGCAGTTAATCCTGGCCTGTT
AGAAACATCAGAAGGCTGTAGACAAATACTGGGACAGCTACAACCATCCCTTCAGACAGGATCAGAAGAA
CTTAGATCATTATATAATACAGTAGCAACCCTCTATTGTGTGCATCAAAGGATAGAGATAAAAGACACCA
AGGAAGCTTTAGACAAGATAGAGGAAGAGCAAAACAAAAGTAAGACCACCGCACAGCAAGCGGCCGCTGA
TCTTCAGACCTGGAGGAGGAGATATGAGGGACAATTGGAGAAGTGAATTATATAAATATAAAGTAGTAAA
AATTGAACCATTAGGAGTAGCACCCACCAAGGCAAAGAGAAGAGTGGTGCAGAGAGAAAAAAGAGCAGTG
GGAATAGGAGCTTTGTTCCTTGGGTTCTTGGGAGCAGCAGGAAGCACTATGGGCGCAGCGTCAATGACGC
TGACGGTACAGGCCAGACAATTATTGTCTGGTATAGTGCAGCAGCAGAACAATTTGCTGAGGGCTATTGA
GGCGCAACAGCATCTGTTGCAACTCACAGTCTGGGGCATCAAGCAGCTCCAGGCAAGAATCCTGGCTGTG
GAAAGATACCTAAAGGATCAACAGCTCCTGGGGATTTGGGGTTGCTCTGGAAAACTCATTTGCACCACTG
CTGTGCCTTGGAATGCTAGTTGGAGTAATAAATCTCTGGAACAGATTTGGAATCACACGACCTGGATGGA
GTGGGACAGAGAAATTAACAATTACACAAGCTTAATACACTCCTTAATTGAAGAATCGCAAAACCAGCAA
GAAAAGAATGAACAAGAATTATTGGAATTAGATAAATGGGCAAGTTTGTGGAATTGGTTTAACATAACAA
ATTGGCTGTGGTATATAAAATTATTCATAATGATAGTAGGAGGCTTGGTAGGTTTAAGAATAGTTTTTGC
TGTACTTTCTATAGTGAATAGAGTTAGGCAGGGATATTCACCATTATCGTTTCAGACCCACCTCCCAACC
CCGAGGGGACCCAGAGAGGGCCTATTTCCCATGATTCCTTCATATTTGCATATACGATACAAGGCTGTTA
GAGAGATAATTAGAATTAATTTGACTGTAAACACAAAGATATTAGTACAAAATACGTGACGTAGAAAGTA
ATAATTTCTTGGGTAGTTTGCAGTTTTAAAATTATGTTTTAAAATGGACTATCATATGCTTACCGTAACT
TGAAAGTATTTCGATTTCTTGGCTTTATATATCTTGTGGAAAGGACGAAACACCGCTAACGCCTGGGTCG
AACGCGTTTTAGAGCTAGAAATAGCAAGTTAAAATAAGGCTAGTCCGTTATCAACTTGAAAAAGTGGCAC
CGAGTCGGTGCTTTTTTAAGCTTGGCGTAACTAGATCTTGAGACAAATGGCAGTATTCATCCACAATTTT
AAAAGAAAAGGGGGGATTGGGGGGTACAGTGCAGGGGAAAGAATAGTAGACATAATAGCAACAGACATAC
AAACTAAAGAATTACAAAAACAAATTACAAAAATTCAAAATTTTCGGGTTTATTACAGGGACAGCAGAGA
TCCACTTTGGCGCCGGCTCGAGGGGGCCCGGGTGCAAAGATGGATAAAGTTTTAAACAGAGAGGAATCTT
TGCAGCTAATGGACCTTCTAGGTCTTGAAAGGAGTGGGAATTGGCTCCGGTGCCCGTCAGTGGGCAGAGC
GCACATCGCCCACAGTCCCCGAGAAGTTGGGGGGAGGGGTCGGCAATTGATCCGGTGCCTAGAGAAGGTG
GCGCGGGGTAAACTGGGAAAGTGATGTCGTGTACTGGCTCCGCCTTTTTCCCGAGGGTGGGGGAGAACCG
TATATAAGTGCAGTAGTCGCCGTGAACGTTCTTTTTCGCAACGGGTTTGCCGCCAGAACACAGGTAAGTG
CCGTGTGTGGTTCCCGCGGGCCTGGCCTCTTTACGGGTTATGGCCCTTGCGTGCCTTGAATTACTTCCAC
CTGGCTGCAGTACGTGATTCTTGATCCCGAGCTTCGGGTTGGAAGTGGGTGGGAGAGTTCGAGGCCTTGC
GCTTAAGGAGCCCCTTCGCCTCGTGCTTGAGTTGAGGCCTGGCCTGGGCGCTGGGGCCGCCGCGTGCGAA
TCTGGTGGCACCTTCGCGCCTGTCTCGCTGCTTTCGATAAGTCTCTAGCCATTTAAAATTTTTGATGACC
TGCTGCGACGCTTTTTTTCTGGCAAGATAGTCTTGTAAATGCGGGCCAAGATCTGCACACTGGTATTTCG
GTTTTTGGGGCCGCGGGCGGCGACGGGGCCCGTGCGTCCCAGCGCACATGTTCGGCGAGGCGGGGCCTGC
GAGCGCGGCCACCGAGAATCGGACGGGGGTAGTCTCAAGCTGGCCGGCCTGCTCTGGTGCCTGGCCTCGC
GCCGCCGTGTATCGCCCCGCCCTGGGCGGCAAGGCTGGCCCGGTCGGCACCAGTTGCGTGAGCGGAAAGA
TGGCCGCTTCCCGGCCCTGCTGCAGGGAGCTCAAAATGGAGGACGCGGCGCTCGGGAGAGCGGGCGGGTG
AGTCACCCACACAAAGGAAAAGGGCCTTTCCGTCCTCAGCCGTCGCTTCATGTGACTCCACGGAGTACCG
GGCGCCGTCCAGGCACCTCGATTAGTTCTCGAGCTTTTGGAGTACGTCGTCTTTAGGTTGGGGGGAGGGG
TTTTATGCGATGGAGTTTCCCCACACTGAGTGGGTGGAGACTGAAGTTAGGCCAGCTTGGCACTTGATGT
AATTCTCCTTGGAATTTGCCCTTTTTGAGTTTGGATCTTGGTTCATTCTCAAGCCTCAGACAGTGGTTCA
AAGTTTTTTTCTTCCATTTCAGGTGTCGTGACGTACGGCCACCATGACCGAGTACAAGCCCACGGTGCGC
CTCGCCACCCGCGACGACGTCCCCAGGGCCGTACGCACCCTCGCCGCCGCGTTCGCCGACTACCCCGCCA
CGCGCCACACCGTCGATCCGGACCGCCACATCGAGCGGGTCACCGAGCTGCAAGAACTCTTCCTCACGCG
CGTCGGGCTCGACATCGGCAAGGTGTGGGTCGCGGACGACGGCGCCGCCGTGGCGGTCTGGACCACGCCG
GAGAGCGTCGAAGCGGGGGCGGTGTTCGCCGAGATCGGCCCGCGCATGGCCGAGTTGAGCGGTTCCCGGC
TGGCCGCGCAGCAACAGATGGAAGGCCTCCTGGCGCCGCACCGGCCCAAGGAGCCCGCGTGGTTCCTGGC
CACCGTCGGAGTCTCGCCCGACCACCAGGGCAAGGGTCTGGGCAGCGCCGTCGTGCTCCCCGGAGTGGAG
GCGGCCGAGCGCGCCGGGGTGCCCGCCTTCCTGGAGACCTCCGCGCCCCGCAACCTCCCCTTCTACGAGC
GGCTCGGCTTCACCGTCACCGCCGACGTCGAGGTGCCCGAAGGACCGCGCACCTGGTGCATGACCCGCAA
GCCCGGTGCCTGAACGCGTTAAGTCGACAATCAACCTCTGGATTACAAAATTTGTGAAAGATTGACTGGT
ATTCTTAACTATGTTGCTCCTTTTACGCTATGTGGATACGCTGCTTTAATGCCTTTGTATCATGCTATTG
CTTCCCGTATGGCTTTCATTTTCTCCTCCTTGTATAAATCCTGGTTGCTGTCTCTTTATGAGGAGTTGTG
GCCCGTTGTCAGGCAACGTGGCGTGGTGTGCACTGTGTTTGCTGACGCAACCCCCACTGGTTGGGGCATT
GCCACCACCTGTCAGCTCCTTTCCGGGACTTTCGCTTTCCCCCTCCCTATTGCCACGGCGGAACTCATCG
CCGCCTGCCTTGCCCGCTGCTGGACAGGGGCTCGGCTGTTGGGCACTGACAATTCCGTGGTGTTGTCGGG
GAAATCATCGTCCTTTCCTTGGCTGCTCGCCTGTGTTGCCACCTGGATTCTGCGCGGGACGTCCTTCTGC
TACGTCCCTTCGGCCCTCAATCCAGCGGACCTTCCTTCCCGCGGCCTGCTGCCGGCTCTGCGGCCTCTTC
CGCGTCTTCGCCTTCGCCCTCAGACGAGTCGGATCTCCCTTTGGGCCGCCTCCCCGCGTCGACTTTAAGA
CCAATGACTTACAAGGCAGCTGTAGATCTTAGCCACTTTTTAAAAGAAAAGGGGGGACTGGAAGGGCTAA
TTCACTCCCAACGAAGACAAGATCTGCTTTTTGCTTGTACTGGGTCTCTCTGGTTAGACCAGATCTGAGC
CTGGGAGCTCTCTGGCTAACTAGGGAACCCACTGCTTAAGCCTCAATAAAGCTTGCCTTGAGTGCTTCAA
GTAGTGTGTGCCCGTCTGTTGTGTGACTCTGGTAACTAGAGATCCCTCAGACCCTTTTAGTCAGTGTGGA
AAATCTCTAGCAGTACGTATAGTAGTTCATGTCATCTTATTATTCAGTATTTATAACTTGCAAAGAAATG
AATATCAGAGAGTGAGAGGAACTTGTTTATTGCAGCTTATAATGGTTACAAATAAAGCAATAGCATCACA
AATTTCACAAATAAAGCATTTTTTTCACTGCATTCTAGTTGTGGTTTGTCCAAACTCATCAATGTATCTT
ATCATGTCTGGCTCTAGCTATCCCGCCCCTAACTCCGCCCATCCCGCCCCTAACTCCGCCCAGTTCCGCC
CATTCTCCGCCCCATGGCTGACTAATTTTTTTTATTTATGCAGAGGCCGAGGCCGCCTCGGCCTCTGAGC
TATTCCAGAAGTAGTGAGGAGGCTTTTTTGGAGGCCTAGGGACGTACCCAATTCGCCCTATAGTGAGTCG
TATTACGCGCGCTCACTGGCCGTCGTTTTACAACGTCGTGACTGGGAAAACCCTGGCGTTACCCAACTTA
ATCGCCTTGCAGCACATCCCCCTTTCGCCAGCTGGCGTAATAGCGAAGAGGCCCGCACCGATCGCCCTTC
CCAACAGTTGCGCAGCCTGAATGGCGAATGGG
[124 nt withheld, positions 5423-5546]
C
[91 nt withheld, positions 5548-5638]
A
[49 nt withheld, positions 5640-5688]
CCTTTGACGTTGGAGTCCACGTTCTTT
[37 nt withheld, positions 5716-5752]
ACCCTATCTCGGTCTATTCTTTTGATTTATAAGGGATTTTGCCGATTTCGGCCTATTGGTTAAAAAATGA
GCTGATTTAACAAAAATTTAACGCGAATTTTAACAAAATATTAACGCTTACAATTTAGGTGGCACTTTTC
GGGGAAATGTGCGCGGAACCCCTATTTGTTTATTTTTCTAAATACATTCAAATATGTATCCGCTCATGAG
ACAATAACCCTGATAAATGCTTCAATAATATTGAAAAAGGAAGAGTATGAGTATTCAACATTTCCGTGTC
GCCCTTATTCCCTTTTTTGCGGCATTTTGCCTTCCTGTTTTTGCTCACCCAGAAACGCTGGTGAAAGTAA
AAGATGCTGAAGATCAGTTGGGTGCACGAGTGGGTTACATCGAACTGGATCTCAACAGCGGTAAGATCCT
TGAGAGTTTTCGCCCCGAAGAACGTTTTCCAATGATGAGCACTTTTAAAGTTCTGCTATGTGGCGCGGTA
TTATCCCGTATTGACGCCGGGCAAGAGCAACTCGGTCGCCGCATACACTATTCTCAGAATGACTTGGTTG
AGTACTCACCAGTCACAGAAAAGCATCTTACGGATGGCATGACAGTAAGAGAATTATGCAGTGCTGCCAT
AACCATGAGTGATAACACTGCGGCCAACTTACTTCTGACAACGATCGGAGGACCGAAGGAGCTAACCGCT
TTTTTGCACAACATGGGGGATCATGTAACTCGCCTTGATCGTTGGGAACCGGAGCTGAATGAAGCCATAC
CAAACGACGAGCGTGACACCACGATGCCTGTAGCAATGGCAACAACGTTGCGCAAACTATTAACTGGCGA
ACTACTTACTCTAGCTTCCCGGCAACAATTAATAGACTGGATGGAGGCGGATAAAGTTGCAGGACCACTT
CTGCGCTCGGCCCTTCCGGCTGGCTGGTTTATTGCTGATAAATCTGGAGCCGGTGAGCGTGGGTCTCGCG
GTATCATTGCAGCACTGGGGCCAGATGGTAAGCCCTCCCGTATCGTAGTTATCTACACGACGGGGAGTCA
GGCAACTATGGATGAACGAAATAGACAGATCGCTGAGATAGGTGCCTCACTGATTAAGCATTGGTAACTG
TCAGACCAAGTTTACTCATATATACTTTAGATTGATTTAAAACTTCATTTTTAATTTAAAAGGATCTAGG
TGAAGATCCTTTTTGATAATCTCATGACCAAAATCCCTTAACGTGAGTTTTCGTTCCACTGAGCGTCAGA
CCCCGTAGAAAAGATCAAAGGATCTTCTTGAGATCCTTTTTTTCTGCGCGTAATCTGCTGCTTGCAAACA
AAAAAACCACCGCTACCAGCGGTGGTTTGTTTGCCGGATCAAGAGCTACCAACTCTTTTTCCGAAGGTAA
CTGGCTTCAGCAGAGCGCAGATACCAAATACTGTTCTTCTAGTGTAGCCGTAGTTAGGCCACCACTTCAA
GAACTCTGTAGCACCGCCTACATACCTCGCTCTGCTAATCCTGTTACCAGTGGCTGCTGCCAGTGGCGAT
AAGTCGTGTCTTACCGGGTTGGACTCAAGACGATAGTTACCGGATAAGGCGCAGCGGTCGGGCTGAACGG
GGGGTTCGTGCACACAGCCCAGCTTGGAGCGAACGACCTACACCGAACTGAGATACCTACAGCGTGAGCT
ATGAGAAAGCGCCACGCTTCCCGAAGGGAGAAAGGCGGACAGGTATCCGGTAAGCGGCAGGGTCGGAACA
GGAGAGCGCACGAGGGAGCTTCCAGGGGGAAACGCCTGGTATCTTTATAGTCCTGTCGGGTTTCGCCACC
TCTGACTTGAGCGTCGATTTTTGTGATGCTCGTCAGGGGGGCGGAGCCTATGGAAAAACGCCAGCAACGC
GGCCTTTTTACGGTTCCTGGCCTTTTGCTGGCCTTTTGCTCACATGTTCTTTCCTGCGTTATCCCCTGAT
TCTGTGGATAACCGTATTACCGCCTTTGAGTGAGCTGATACCGCTCGCCGCAGCCGAACGACCGAGCGCA
GCGAGTCAGTGAGCGAGGAAGCGGAAGAGCGCCCAATACGCAAACCGCCTCTCCCCGCGCGTTGGCCGAT
TCATTAATGCAGCTGGCACGACAGGTTTCCCGACTGGAAAGCGGGCAGTGAGCGCAACGCAATTAATGTG
AGTTAGCTCACTCATTAGGCACCCCAGGCTTTACACTTTATGCTTCCGGCTCGTATGTTGTGTGGAATTG
TGAGCGGATAACAATTTCACACAGGAAACAGCTATGACCATGATTACGCCAAGCGCGCAATTAACCCTCA
CTAAAGGGAACAAAAGCTGGAGCTGCAAGCTTAATGTAGTCTTATGCAATACTCTTGTAGTCTTGCAACA
TGGTAACGATGAGTTAGCAACATGCCTTACAAGGAGAGAAAAAGCACCGTGCATGCCGATTGGTGGAAGT
AAGGTGGTACGATCGTGCCTTATTAGGAAGGCAACAGACGGGTCTGACATGGATTGGACGAACCACTGAA
TTGCCGCATTGCAGAGATATTGTATTTAAGTGCCTAGCTCGATACATAAAC
Features (pLannotate 1.2.2; 29 found; start..end, strand, type, name):
      1..181     +  LTR            5' LTR (truncated): truncated 5' long terminal repeat (LTR) from HIV-1
    228..353     +  misc_feature   HIV-1 Ψ: packaging signal of human immunodeficiency virus type 1
    337..700     +  CDS            HIV-1 gag (fragment): gag protein from human immunodeficiency virus 1; gag
    846..1079    +  misc_feature   RRE: The Rev response element (RRE) of HIV-1 allows for Rev-dependent mRNA export from the nucleus to the cytoplasm.
   1456..1482    +  CDS            Rev (fragment): human immunodeficiency virus 1 (HIV-1) Rev protein; rev; enhances nuclear export of unspliced and incompletely spliced viral mRNAs
   1486..1726    +  promoter       U6 promoter: RNA polymerase III promoter for human U6 snRNA
   1756..1831    +  misc_RNA       gRNA scaffold: guide RNA scaffold for the Streptococcus pyogenes CRISPR/Cas9 system
   1887..2004    +  misc_feature   cPPT/CTS: central polypurine tract and central termination sequence of HIV-1
   2070..2136    +  CDS            small t antigen (fragment): SV40 (simian virus 40) small t antigen
   2162..2373    +  promoter       EF-1α core promoter: core promoter for human elongation factor EF-1α
   2374..3312    +  intron         EF-1α intron A: intron upstream of the start codon of human EF-1α
   3334..3933    +  CDS            PuroR (fragment): puromycin N-acetyltransferase; pac from Streptomyces; confers resistance to puromycin
   3949..4537    +  misc_feature   WPRE: woodchuck hepatitis virus posttranscriptional regulatory element
   4588..4607    +  misc_feature   cPPT/CTS (fragment): central polypurine tract and central termination sequence of HIV-1
   4609..4842    +  LTR            3' LTR (ΔU3): self-inactivating 3' long terminal repeat (LTR) from HIV-1
   4920..5041    +  polyA_signal   SV40 poly(A) signal: SV40 polyadenylation signal
   5081..5216    +  rep_origin     SV40 ori: SV40 origin of replication
   5237..5255    -  promoter       T7 promoter: promoter for bacteriophage T7 RNA polymerase
   5263..5418    +  CDS            lacZα (fragment): LacZα fragment of β-galactosidase; lacZ fragment
   5423..5851    +  rep_origin     f1 ori (sequence partly withheld): f1 bacteriophage origin of replication; arrow indicates direction of (+) strand synthesis
   5904..6008    +  promoter       AmpR promoter: bla
   6009..6869    +  CDS            AmpR: β-lactamase; bla; confers resistance to ampicillin, carbenicillin, and related antibiotics
   7040..7628    +  rep_origin     ori: high-copy-number ColE1/pMB1/pBR322/pUC origin of replication
   7811..7903    +  CDS            lacI (fragment): lac repressor; lacI; The lac repressor binds to the lac operator to inhibit transcription in E. coli. This inhibition can be relieved by adding lactose or isopropyl-β-D-thiogalactopyranoside (IPTG).
   7916..7937    +  protein_bind   CAP binding site: CAP binding activates transcription in the presence of cAMP. E. coli catabolite activator protein
   7952..7982    +  promoter       lac promoter: promoter for the E. coli lac operon
   7990..8006    +  protein_bind   lac operator: The lac repressor binds to the lac operator to inhibit transcription in E. coli. This inhibition can be relieved by adding lactose or isopropyl-β-D-thiogalactopyranoside (IPTG). lac repressor encoded by lacI
   8051..8069    +  promoter       T3 promoter: promoter for bacteriophage T3 RNA polymerase
   8097..8323    +  promoter       RSV promoter: Rous sarcoma virus enhancer/promoter
