[The description below was written by a language model from this plasmid's Addgene catalogue record and pLannotate feature annotations shown in this document.]
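Description:
sgLacZ-puro is a lentiviral single-guide RNA expression plasmid built on the pXPR_003 backbone, carrying a control guide directed against bacterial lacZ, a sequence absent from mammalian genomes. It therefore serves as a non-targeting negative control in CRISPR/Cas9 experiments. The record lists no gene insert beyond the guide itself. The plasmid does not encode Cas9, so the nuclease must be supplied separately in the target cells. In bacteria it is maintained through a high-copy ColE1/pUC-type origin with ampicillin selection via β-lactamase. An f1 origin and remnants of a lac/T3/T7 cloning region are also annotated in the backbone.

The viral portion has a third-generation, self-inactivating layout. An RSV promoter sits upstream of a truncated HIV-1 5' LTR and drives genomic RNA production in packaging cells. It is followed by the Ψ packaging signal with a gag fragment, the Rev response element for Rev-dependent nuclear export, a cPPT/CTS element, and a ΔU3 3' LTR that inactivates LTR promoter activity after integration. An SV40 polyadenylation signal and SV40 origin lie downstream of the 3' LTR.

Between the LTRs are two expression units. The human U6 RNA polymerase III promoter transcribes the lacZ spacer fused to the Streptococcus pyogenes gRNA scaffold. An EF-1α promoter with its intron A drives puromycin N-acetyltransferase, with a WPRE to enhance transcript expression, allowing puromycin selection of transduced cells. The associated publication concerns synthetic lethality in nervous system cancers, where such a guide would provide the baseline comparison for gene-targeting sgRNAs.
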