Addgene plasmid #199635: sgLacZ-puro
Purpose: sgRNA control guide targeting bacterial LacZ
Depositing lab: William Hahn. Depositing organization: Dana-Farber Cancer Institute. Publication: VRK1 as a synthetic lethal target in VRK2 promoter-methylated cancers of the nervous system. So J, Mabe NW, Englinger B, Chow KH, Moyer SM, Yerrum S, Trissal MC, Marques JG, Kwon JJ, Shim B, Pal S, Panditharatna E, Quinn T, Schaefer DA, Jeong D, Mayhew DL, Hwang J, Beroukhim R, Ligon KL, Stegmaier K, Filbin MG, Hahn WC. JCI Insight. 2022 Oct 10;7(19):e158755. doi: 10.1172/jci.insight.158755. PubMed 36040810.
Backbone
  Vector backbone: pXPR_003
  Vector type: Lentiviral
  Selectable markers: Puromycin
Growth in bacteria
  Bacterial resistance: Ampicillin, 100 μg/mL
  Growth temperature: 30°C
  Growth strain: NEB Stable
  Copy number: High Copy
Gene/Insert
  Gene/Insert name: N/A
  gRNA/shRNA sequence: CTAACGCCTGGGTCGAACGC
  Species: H. sapiens (human)
  Cloning method: Restriction Enzyme; 5′ cloning site Unknown (unknown if destroyed)
Terms and licenses: Academic/Nonprofit Terms; Industry Terms: Not Available to Industry
How to cite: sgLacZ-puro was a gift from William Hahn (Addgene plasmid # 199635 ; http://n2t.net/addgene:199635 ; RRID:Addgene_199635)
